Addgene plasmid #103550: LSB-hsa-miR-483-3p
Purpose: Used to sense miRNA activity using fluorescence based tools. hsa-miR-483-3p target in 3' UTR of of mKate. miRNA activity can be measured by the repression of mKate2 relative to EBFP2 fluorescent proteins . Plasmid is inherently unstable; please see Depositor Comments
Depositing lab: Ron Weiss. Depositing organization: Massachusetts Institute of Technology. Publication: A mixed antagonistic/synergistic miRNA repression model enables accurate predictions of multi-input miRNA sensor activity. Gam JJ, Babb J, Weiss R. Nat Commun. 2018 Jun 22;9(1):2430. doi: 10.1038/s41467-018-04575-0. PubMed 29934631.
Backbone
  Vector backbone: Low Sensor Backbone (LSB)
  Vector type: Mammalian Expression, Synthetic Biology
Growth in bacteria
  Bacterial resistance: Ampicillin and Kanamycin, 100 & 50 μg/mL
  Growth temperature: 30°C
  Growth strain: NEB Stable
  Copy number: High Copy
Gene/Insert
  Gene/Insert name: hsa-miR-483-3p target
  Species: H. sapiens (human)
  Entrez Gene: MIR483 (a.k.a. MIRN483, hsa-mir-483, mir-483)
  Promoter: EF-1a
  Cloning method: Gibson Cloning
Terms and licenses: Academic/Nonprofit Terms; Industry Terms: Not Available to Industry
Depositor comments: Please note that this plasmid is inherently unstable due to a repeating poly A element. We recommend performing a diagnostic digest on multiple colonies upon receipt. The depositors would like to note the presence of several discrepancies between the depositor sequence and physical plasmid sequence. In particular, the sequences upstream and downstream of the puromycin coding region have 10 bp insertions which do not affect the ability to perform puromycin selection. The sequences for those regions within the physical plasmids are as follows: Upstream of Puro: GAATTCGACCGCCTGTCTCAAGGTGCCACC; Downstream of Puro: GCTTTGAGACTACGCGTGAATTCACTCCTC. Please contact if you are interested in this plasmid prior to placing an order.
How to cite: LSB-hsa-miR-483-3p was a gift from Ron Weiss (Addgene plasmid # 103550 ; http://n2t.net/addgene:103550 ; RRID:Addgene_103550)
