[The description below was written by a language model from this plasmid's Addgene catalogue record and pLannotate feature annotations shown in this document.]
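Description:
LSB-hsa-miR-483-3p is a mammalian expression and synthetic-biology plasmid built on the Low Sensor Backbone (LSB), designed as a two-colour fluorescent sensor of microRNA activity. It is about 11 kb and is propagated in E. coli from a high-copy ColE1/pUC-type origin. It carries both β-lactamase (ampicillin) and aph(3')-Ia (kanamycin) markers, and the record lists selection with both antibiotics. A puromycin N-acetyltransferase coding sequence followed by a rabbit β-globin poly(A) signal is also present for selection in mammalian cells. The feature table does not annotate a dedicated mammalian promoter directly upstream of it.

The payload consists of two parallel transcription units, each driven by the human EF-1α core promoter with its intron A and terminated by β-globin 3' sequence and poly(A) signal. Each unit is flanked by Gateway attB4/attB1/attB2 scars left over from modular assembly. One unit expresses the red fluorescent protein mKate2, and according to the record it carries a target site for human miR-483-3p in its 3' UTR. That site is not annotated separately, but it presumably lies in the gap between the mKate2 cassette and the β-globin sequence. The other unit expresses EBFP2 without a target and serves as an internal reference for plasmid dose and expression. When miR-483-3p is active in transfected cells, mKate2 output falls relative to EBFP2, so the red-to-blue ratio gives a measure of miRNA activity.

The depositor notes that the plasmid is inherently unstable because of the repeated poly(A) elements. The depositor also reports that the physical plasmid differs slightly from the deposited sequence, with short insertions flanking the puromycin coding region that do not impair puromycin selection.
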