Features (pLannotate 1.2.2; 28 found; start..end, strand, type, name):
     87..675     -  rep_origin     ori: high-copy-number ColE1/pMB1/pBR322/pUC origin of replication
    846..1706    -  CDS            AmpR: β-lactamase; bla; confers resistance to ampicillin, carbenicillin, and related antibiotics
   1707..1778    -  promoter       AmpR promoter: bla
   1857..2456    +  CDS            PuroR: puromycin N-acetyltransferase; pac from Streptomyces alboniger; confers resistance to puromycin
   2461..2541    +  CDS            HBB (fragment): HBB_PONPY - Experimental evidence at transcript level: Swiss-Prot protein existence level 2. Involved in oxygen transport from the lung to the various peripheral tissues. From Pongo pygmaeus (Bornean orangutan).
   2612..2667    +  polyA_signal   β-globin poly(A) signal: rabbit β-globin polyadenylation signal (Gil and Proudfoot, 1987)
   3646..3666    +  protein_bind   attB4: mutant version of attB; core recombination site for the Gateway® BP reaction BP Clonase™
   3734..3945    +  promoter       EF-1α core promoter: core promoter for human elongation factor EF-1α
   3946..4884    +  intron         EF-1α intron A: intron upstream of the start codon of human EF-1α
   4911..4931    +  protein_bind   attB1: mutant version of attB; core recombination site for the Gateway® BP reaction BP Clonase™
   4951..5646    +  CDS            mKate2: mKate2 is a basic (constitutively fluorescent) red fluorescent protein published in 2009, derived from Entacmaea quadricolor. It is reported to be a rapidly-maturing monomer with moderate acid sensitivity.
   5666..5690    -  protein_bind   attB2: mutant version of attB; recombination site for the Gateway® BP reaction BP Clonase™
   5830..5904    +  CDS            HBB (fragment): HBB_PONPY - Experimental evidence at transcript level: Swiss-Prot protein existence level 2. Involved in oxygen transport from the lung to the various peripheral tissues. From Pongo pygmaeus (Bornean orangutan).
   5975..6030    +  polyA_signal   β-globin poly(A) signal: rabbit β-globin polyadenylation signal (Gil and Proudfoot, 1987)
   6414..6439    +  misc_feature   SA: splice acceptor site
   7111..7131    +  protein_bind   attB4: mutant version of attB; core recombination site for the Gateway® BP reaction BP Clonase™
   7199..7410    +  promoter       EF-1α core promoter: core promoter for human elongation factor EF-1α
   7411..8349    +  intron         EF-1α intron A: intron upstream of the start codon of human EF-1α
   8376..8396    +  protein_bind   attB1: mutant version of attB; core recombination site for the Gateway® BP reaction BP Clonase™
   8407..9123    +  CDS            EBFP2: EBFP2 is a basic (constitutively fluorescent) blue fluorescent protein published in 2007, derived from Aequorea victoria. It is reported to be a rapidly-maturing monomer with moderate acid sensitivity.
   9131..9155    -  protein_bind   attB2: mutant version of attB; recombination site for the Gateway® BP reaction BP Clonase™
   9159..9239    +  CDS            HBB (fragment): HBB_PONPY - Experimental evidence at transcript level: Swiss-Prot protein existence level 2. Involved in oxygen transport from the lung to the various peripheral tissues. From Pongo pygmaeus (Bornean orangutan).
   9310..9365    +  polyA_signal   β-globin poly(A) signal: rabbit β-globin polyadenylation signal (Gil and Proudfoot, 1987)
   9748..9770    -  protein_bind   lac operator (fragment): The lac repressor binds to the lac operator to inhibit transcription in E. coli. This inhibition can be relieved by adding lactose or isopropyl-β-D-thiogalactopyranoside (IPTG). lac repressor encoded by lacI
   9774..9804    -  promoter       lac promoter: promoter for the E. coli lac operon
   9819..9840    -  protein_bind   CAP binding site: CAP binding activates transcription in the presence of cAMP. E. coli catabolite activator protein
   9853..9892    -  CDS            lacI (fragment): lac repressor; lacI; The lac repressor binds to the lac operator to inhibit transcription in E. coli. This inhibition can be relieved by adding lactose or isopropyl-β-D-thiogalactopyranoside (IPTG).
  10065..10874   +  CDS            KanR: aminoglycoside phosphotransferase; aph(3')-Ia; confers resistance to kanamycin in bacteria or G418 (Geneticin®) in eukaryotes
>Addgene plasmid #103550 | LSB-hsa-miR-483-3p | depositor full sequence | sequence record 196148 | Full Sequence
AATTGAGGGGATAACGCAGGAAAGAACATGTGAGCAAAAGGCCAGCAAAAGGCCAGGAACCGTAAAAAGG
CCGCGTTGCTGGCGTTTTTCCATAGGCTCCGCCCCCCTGACGAGCATCACAAAAATCGACGCTCAAGTCA
GAGGTGGCGAAACCCGACAGGACTATAAAGATACCAGGCGTTTCCCCCTGGAAGCTCCCTCGTGCGCTCT
CCTGTTCCGACCCTGCCGCTTACCGGATACCTGTCCGCCTTTCTCCCTTCGGGAAGCGTGGCGCTTTCTC
ATAGCTCACGCTGTAGGTATCTCAGTTCGGTGTAGGTCGTTCGCTCCAAGCTGGGCTGTGTGCACGAACC
CCCCGTTCAGCCCGACCGCTGCGCCTTATCCGGTAACTATCGTCTTGAGTCCAACCCGGTAAGACACGAC
TTATCGCCACTGGCAGCAGCCACTGGTAACAGGATTAGCAGAGCGAGGTATGTAGGCGGTGCTACAGAGT
TCTTGAAGTGGTGGCCTAACTACGGCTACACTAGAAGAACAGTATTTGGTATCTGCGCTCTGCTGAAGCC
AGTTACCTTCGGAAAAAGAGTTGGTAGCTCTTGATCCGGCAAACAAACCACCGCTGGTAGCGGTGGTTTT
TTTGTTTGCAAGCAGCAGATTACGCGCAGAAAAAAAGGATCTCAAGAAGATCCTTTGATCTTTTCTACGG
GGTCTGACGCTCAGTGGAACGAAAACTCACGTTAAGGGATTTTGGTCATGAGATTATCAAAAAGGATCTT
CACCTAGATCCTTTTAAATTAAAAATGAAGTTTTAAATCAATCTAAAGTATATATGAGTAAACTTGGTCT
GACAGTTACCAATGCTTAATCAGTGAGGCACCTATCTCAGCGATCTGTCTATTTCGTTCATCCATAGTTG
CCTGACTCCCCGTCGTGTAGATAACTACGATACGGGAGGGCTTACCATCTGGCCCCAGTGCTGCAATGAT
ACCGCGAGAACCACGCTCACCGGCTCCAGATTTATCAGCAATAAACCAGCCAGCCGGAAGGGCCGAGCGC
AGAAGTGGTCCTGCAACTTTATCCGCCTCCATCCAGTCTATTAATTGTTGCCGGGAAGCTAGAGTAAGTA
GTTCGCCAGTTAATAGTTTGCGCAACGTTGTTGCCATTGCTACAGGCATCGTGGTGTCACGCTCGTCGTT
TGGTATGGCTTCATTCAGCTCCGGTTCCCAACGATCAAGGCGAGTTACATGATCCCCCATGTTGTGCAAA
AAAGCGGTTAGCTCCTTCGGTCCTCCGATCGTTGTCAGAAGTAAGTTGGCCGCAGTGTTATCACTCATGG
TTATGGCAGCACTGCATAATTCTCTTACTGTCATGCCATCCGTAAGATGCTTTTCTGTGACTGGTGAGTA
CTCAACCAAGTCATTCTGAGAATAGTGTATGCGGCGACCGAGTTGCTCTTGCCCGGCGTCAATACGGGAT
AATACCGCGCCACATAGCAGAACTTTAAAAGTGCTCATCATTGGAAAACGTTCTTCGGGGCGAAAACTCT
CAAGGATCTTACCGCTGTTGAGATCCAGTTCGATGTAACCCACTCGTGCACCCAACTGATCTTCAGCATC
TTTTACTTTCACCAGCGTTTCTGGGTGAGCAAAAACAGGAAGGCAAAATGCCGCAAAAAAGGGAATAAGG
GCGACACGGAAATGTTGAATACTCATACTCTTCCTTTTTCAATATTATTGAAGCATTTATCAGGGTTATT
GTCTCATGAGCGGATACATATTTGAATGTAGCTCCGAATTTCTCGAGGGCTTGTCGACGACGGCGGTCTC
CGTCGTCAGGATCATGAATTCGACCCGCCTGCCACCATGACCGAGTACAAGCCCACGGTGCGCCTCGCCA
CCCGCGACGACGTCCCCCGGGCCGTACGCACCCTCGCCGCCGCGTTCGCCGACTACCCCGCCACGCGCCA
CACCGTCGACCCGGACCGCCACATCGAGCGGGTCACCGAGCTGCAAGAACTCTTCCTCACGCGCGTCGGG
CTCGACATCGGCAAGGTGTGGGTCGCGGACGACGGCGCCGCGGTGGCGGTCTGGACCACGCCGGAGAGCG
TCGAAGCGGGGGCGGTGTTCGCCGAGATCGGCCCGCGCATGGCCGAGTTGAGCGGTTCCCGGCTGGCCGC
GCAGCAACAGATGGAAGGCCTCCTGGCGCCGCACCGGCCCAAGGAGCCCGCGTGGTTCCTGGCCACCGTC
GGCGTCTCGCCCGACCACCAGGGCAAGGGTCTGGGCAGCGCCGTCGTGCTCCCCGGAGTGGAGGCGGCCG
AGCGCGCCGGGGTGCCCGCCTTCCTGGAGACATCCGCGCCCCGCAACCTCCCCTTCTACGAGCGGCTCGG
CTTCACCGTCACCGCCGACGTCGAGGTGCCCGAAGGACCGCGCACCTGGTGCATGACCCGCAAGCCCGGT
GCCTGATACGCGTGAATTCACTCCTCAGGTGCAGGCTGCCTATCAGAAGGTGGTGGCTGGTGTGGCCAAT
GCCCTGGCTCACAAATACCACTGAGATCTTTTTCCCTCTGCCAAAAATTATGGGGACATCATGAAGCCCC
TTGAGCATCTGACTTCTGGCTAATAAAGGAAATTTATTTTCATTGCAATAGTGTGTTGGAATTTTTTGTG
TCTCTCACTCGGAAGGACATATGGGAGGGCAAATCATTTAAAACATCAGAATGAGTATTTGGTTTAGAGT
TTGGCAACATATGCCCATATGCTGGCTGCCATGAACAAAGGTTGGCTATAAAGAGGTCATCAGTATATGA
AACAGCCCCCTGCTGTCCATTCCTTATTCCATAGAAAAGCCTTGACTTGAGGTTAGATTTTTTTTATATT
TTGTTTTGTGTTATTTTTTTCTTTAACATCCCTAAAATTTTCCTTACATGTTTTACTAGCCAGATTTTTC
CTCCTCTCCTGACTACTCCCAGTCATAGCTGTCCCTCTTCTCTTATGGAGATCCCTCGACCTGCAGCCCA
AGCTTGAATTCTCTAGAATTACCCTGTTATCCCTATGCTTGGTTTACCGAGCTCTTATTGGTTTTCAAAC
TTCATTGACTGTGCCCAACGCGCCTGGGAGCTCACGGGGACAGCCCCCCCCCAAAGCCCCCAGGGATGTA
ATTACGTCCCTCCCCCGCTAGGGGGCAGCAGCGAGCCGCCCGGGGCTCCGCTCCGGTCCGGCGCTCCCCC
CGCATCCCCGAGCCGGCAGCGTGCGGGGACAGCCCGGGCACGGGGAAGGTGGCACGGGATCGCTTTCCTC
TGAACGCTTCTCGCTGCTCTTTGAGCCTGCAGACACCTGGGGGGATACGGGGAAAAAGCTAGGCTGAAAG
ACCGGTTCTTAGAATGACACGCGCCTGGGAGCTCACGGGGACAGCCCCCCCCCAAAGCCCCCAGGGATGT
AATTACGTCCCTCCCCCGCTAGGGGGCAGCAGCGAGCCGCCCGGGGCTCCGCTCCGGTCCGGCGCTCCCC
CCGCATCCCCGAGCCGGCAGCGTGCGGGGACAGCCCGGGCACGGGGAAGGTGGCACGGGATCGCTTTCCT
CTGAACGCTTCTCGCTGCTCTTTGAGCCTGCAGACACCTGGGGGGATACGGGGAAAAAGCTAACTTCTGA
GACGACAACTTTGTATAGAAAAGTTGGCTCCGAATTCGCCCTTGACAGCAGAGATCCAGTTTGGTTAATT
AATTGGCTCCGGTGCCCGTCAGTGGGCAGAGCGCACATCGCCCACAGTCCCCGAGAAGTTGTGGGGAGGG
GTCGGCAATTGAACCGGTGCCTAGAGAAGGTGGCGCGGGGTAAACTGGGAAAGTGATGTCGTGTACTGGC
TCCGCCTTTTTCCCGAGGGTGGGGGAGAACCGTATATAAGTGCAGTAGTCGCCGTGAACGTTCTTTTTCG
CAACGGGTTTGCCGCCAGAACACAGGTAAGTGCCGTGTGTGGTTCCCGCGGGCCTGGCCTCTTTACGGGT
TATGGCCCTTGCGTGCCTTGAATTACTTCCACCTGGCTGCAGTACGTGATTCTTGATCCCGAGCTTCGGG
TTGGAAGTGGGTGGGAGAGTTCGAGGCCTTGCGCTTAAGGAGCCCCTTCGCCTCGTGCTTGAGTTGAGGC
CTGGCCTGGGCGCTGGGGCCGCCGCGTGCGAATCTGGTGGCACCTTCGCGCCTGTCTCGCTGCTTTCGAT
AAGTCTCTAGCCATTTAAAATTTTTGATGACCTGCTGCGACGCTTTTTTTCTGGCAAGATAGTCTTGTAA
ATGCGGGCCAAGATCTGCACACTGGTATTTCGGTTTTTGGGGCCGCGGGCGGCGACGGGGCCCGTGCGTC
CCAGCGCACATGTTCGGCGAGGCGGGGCCTGCGAGCGCGGCCACCGAGAATCGGACGGGGGTAGTCTCAA
GCTGGCCGGCCTGCTCTGGTGCCTGGCCTCGCGCCGCCGTGTATCGCCCCGCCCTGGGCGGCAAGGCTGG
CCCGGTCGGCACCAGTTGCGTGAGCGGAAAGATGGCCGCTTCCCGGCCCTGCTGCAGGGAGCTCAAAATG
GAGGACGCGGCGCTCGGGAGAGCGGGCGGGTGAGTCACCCACACAAAGGAAAAGGGCCTTTCCGTCCTCA
GCCGTCGCTTCATGTGACTCCACGGAGTACCGGGCGCCGTCCAGGCACCTCGATTAGTTCTCGAGCTTTT
GGAGTACGTCGTCTTTAGGTTGGGGGGAGGGGTTTTATGCGATGGAGTTTCCCCACACTGAGTGGGTGGA
GACTGAAGTTAGGCCAGCTTGGCACTTGATGTAATTCTCCTTGGAATTTGCCCTTTTTGAGTTTGGATCT
TGGTTCATTCTCAAGCCTCAGACAGTGGTTCAAAGTTTTTTTCTTCCATTTCAGGTGTCGTGAGAAGGGC
GAATTCGACCCAAGTTTGTACAAAAAAGCAGGCTGGATCCAGGTGCCACCATGGTGAGCGAGCTGATTAA
GGAGAACATGCACATGAAGCTGTACATGGAGGGCACCGTGAACAACCACCACTTCAAGTGCACATCCGAG
GGCGAAGGCAAGCCCTACGAGGGCACCCAGACCATGAGAATCAAGGCGGTCGAGGGCGGCCCTCTCCCCT
TCGCCTTCGACATCCTGGCTACCAGCTTCATGTACGGCAGCAAAACCTTCATCAACCACACCCAGGGCAT
CCCCGACTTCTTTAAGCAGTCCTTCCCCGAGGGCTTCACATGGGAGAGAGTCACCACATACGAAGATGGG
GGCGTGCTGACCGCTACCCAGGACACCAGCCTCCAGGACGGCTGCCTCATCTACAACGTCAAGATCAGAG
GGGTGAACTTCCCATCCAACGGCCCTGTGATGCAGAAGAAAACACTCGGCTGGGAGGCCTCCACCGAGAC
ACTGTACCCCGCTGACGGCGGCCTGGAAGGCAGAGCCGACATGGCCCTGAAGCTCGTGGGCGGGGGCCAC
CTGATCTGCAACCTTAAGACCACATACAGATCCAAGAAACCCGCTAAGAACCTCAAGATGCCCGGCGTCT
ACTATGTGGACAGGAGACTGGAAAGAATCAAGGAGGCCGACAAAGAGACATACGTCGAGCAGCACGAGGT
GGCTGTGGCCAGATACTGCGACCTCCCTAGCAAACTGGGGCACAAACTTAATTGAGAATTCTACCACCCA
GCTTTCTTGTACAAAGTGGTACGTCTCAAGACCAGAGGTCTCTGCTTGTGTTCCCAAGACGGGAGGAGAG
GAGTGAAAGACGGGAGGAGAGGAGTGAAAGACGGGAGGAGAGGAGTGAAAGACGGGAGGAGAGGAGTGAC
AACCAGAAGAGACCTGTGCTTCACTCCTCAGGTGCAGGCTGCCTATCAGAAGGTGGTGGCTGGTGTGGCC
AATGCCCTGGCTCACAAATACCACTGAGATCTTTTTCCCTCTGCCAAAAATTATGGGGACATCATGAAGC
CCCTTGAGCATCTGACTTCTGGCTAATAAAGGAAATTTATTTTCATTGCAATAGTGTGTTGGAATTTTTT
GTGTCTCTCACTCGGAAGGACATATGGGAGGGCAAATCATTTAAAACATCAGAATGAGTATTTGGTTTAG
AGTTTGGCAACATATGCCCATATGCTGGCTGCCATGAACAAAGGTTGGCTATAAAGAGGTCATCAGTATA
TGAAACAGCCCCCTGCTGTCCATTCCTTATTCCATAGAAAAGCCTTGACTTGAGGTTAGATTTTTTTTAT
ATTTTGTTTTGTGTTATTTTTTTCTTTAACATCCCTAAAATTTTCCTTACATGTTTTACTAGCCAGATTT
TTCCTCCTCTCCTGACTACTCCCAGTCATAGCTGTCCCTCTTCTCTTATGGAGATCCCGAGCGGTGCGTT
TTTATGCTTGTAGTATTGTATAATGTTTTTAAGATCCAAGCTTCTGACCTCTTCTCTTCCTCCCACAGGG
CCTCGAGACAATTGCATCGATGGTACCAGTGAAAGTCTGCAATGAATTCGAGTTGGCGCGCCTGTCATTC
TAAATCTCTCTTTCAGCCTAAAGCTTTTTCCCCGTATCCCCCCAGGTGTCTGCAGGCTCAAAGAGCAGCG
AGAAGCGTTCAGAGGAAAGCGATCCCGTGCCACCTTCCCCGTGCCCGGGCTGTCCCCGCACGCTGCCGGC
TCGGGGATGCGGGGGGAGCGCCGGACCGGAGCGGAGCCCCGGGCGGCTCGCTGCTGCCCCCTAGCGGGGG
AGGGACGTAATTACATCCCTGGGGGCTTTGGGAGGGGGCTGTCCCCGTGAGCTCCCAGGCGCGCCTGTCA
TTCTAAATCTCTCTTTCAGCCTAAAGCTTTTTCCCCGTATCCCCCCAGGTGTCTGCAGGCTCAAAGAGCA
GCGAGAAGCGTTCAGAGGAAAGCGATCCCGTGCCACCTTCCCCGTGCCCGGGCTGTCCCCGCACGCTGCC
GGCTCGGGGATGCGGGGGGAGCGCCGGACCGGAGCGGAGCCCCGGGCGGCTCGCTGCTGCCCCCTAGCGG
GGGAGGGACGTAATTACATCCCTGGGGGCTTTGGGGGGGGGCTGTCCCCGTGAGCTCCCAGGCGCGCCAA
CTCGGTACCGTATCGATGTCGACGTTAACGCTAGTGATATCAACTTTGTATAGAAAAGTTGGCTCCGAAT
TCGCCCTTGACAGCAGAGATCCAGTTTGGTTAATTAATTGGCTCCGGTGCCCGTCAGTGGGCAGAGCGCA
CATCGCCCACAGTCCCCGAGAAGTTGTGGGGAGGGGTCGGCAATTGAACCGGTGCCTAGAGAAGGTGGCG
CGGGGTAAACTGGGAAAGTGATGTCGTGTACTGGCTCCGCCTTTTTCCCGAGGGTGGGGGAGAACCGTAT
ATAAGTGCAGTAGTCGCCGTGAACGTTCTTTTTCGCAACGGGTTTGCCGCCAGAACACAGGTAAGTGCCG
TGTGTGGTTCCCGCGGGCCTGGCCTCTTTACGGGTTATGGCCCTTGCGTGCCTTGAATTACTTCCACCTG
GCTGCAGTACGTGATTCTTGATCCCGAGCTTCGGGTTGGAAGTGGGTGGGAGAGTTCGAGGCCTTGCGCT
TAAGGAGCCCCTTCGCCTCGTGCTTGAGTTGAGGCCTGGCCTGGGCGCTGGGGCCGCCGCGTGCGAATCT
GGTGGCACCTTCGCGCCTGTCTCGCTGCTTTCGATAAGTCTCTAGCCATTTAAAATTTTTGATGACCTGC
TGCGACGCTTTTTTTCTGGCAAGATAGTCTTGTAAATGCGGGCCAAGATCTGCACACTGGTATTTCGGTT
TTTGGGGCCGCGGGCGGCGACGGGGCCCGTGCGTCCCAGCGCACATGTTCGGCGAGGCGGGGCCTGCGAG
CGCGGCCACCGAGAATCGGACGGGGGTAGTCTCAAGCTGGCCGGCCTGCTCTGGTGCCTGGCCTCGCGCC
GCCGTGTATCGCCCCGCCCTGGGCGGCAAGGCTGGCCCGGTCGGCACCAGTTGCGTGAGCGGAAAGATGG
CCGCTTCCCGGCCCTGCTGCAGGGAGCTCAAAATGGAGGACGCGGCGCTCGGGAGAGCGGGCGGGTGAGT
CACCCACACAAAGGAAAAGGGCCTTTCCGTCCTCAGCCGTCGCTTCATGTGACTCCACGGAGTACCGGGC
GCCGTCCAGGCACCTCGATTAGTTCTCGAGCTTTTGGAGTACGTCGTCTTTAGGTTGGGGGGAGGGGTTT
TATGCGATGGAGTTTCCCCACACTGAGTGGGTGGAGACTGAAGTTAGGCCAGCTTGGCACTTGATGTAAT
TCTCCTTGGAATTTGCCCTTTTTGAGTTTGGATCTTGGTTCATTCTCAAGCCTCAGACAGTGGTTCAAAG
TTTTTTTCTTCCATTTCAGGTGTCGTGAGAAGGGCGAATTCGACCCAAGTTTGTACAAAAAAGCAGGCTC
GCCACCATGGTGAGCAAGGGCGAGGAGCTGTTCACCGGGGTGGTGCCCATCCTGGTCGAGCTGGACGGCG
ACGTAAACGGCCACAAGTTCAGCGTGAGGGGCGAGGGCGAGGGCGATGCCACCAACGGCAAGCTGACCCT
GAAGTTCATCTGCACCACCGGCAAGCTGCCCGTGCCCTGGCCCACCCTCGTGACCACCCTGAGCCACGGC
GTGCAGTGCTTCGCCCGCTACCCCGACCACATGAAGCAGCACGACTTCTTCAAGTCCGCCATGCCCGAAG
GCTACGTCCAGGAGCGCACCATCTTCTTCAAGGACGACGGCACCTACAAGACCCGCGCCGAGGTGAAGTT
CGAGGGCGACACCCTAGTGAACCGCATCGAGCTGAAGGGCGTCGACTTCAAGGAGGACGGCAACATCCTG
GGGCACAAGCTGGAGTACAACTTCAACAGCCACAACATCTATATCATGGCCGTCAAGCAGAAGAACGGCA
TCAAGGTGAACTTCAAGATCCGCCACAACGTGGAGGACGGCAGCGTGCAGCTCGCCGACCACTACCAGCA
GAACACCCCCATCGGCGACGGCCCCGTGCTGCTGCCCGACAGCCACTACCTGAGCACCCAGTCCGTGCTG
AGCAAAGACCCCAACGAGAAGCGCGATCACATGGTCCTGCTGGAGTTCCGCACCGCCGCCGGGATCACTC
TCGGCATGGACGAGCTGTACAAGTAATACCACCCAGCTTTCTTGTACAAAGTGGTACGCGTGAATTCACT
CCTCAGGTGCAGGCTGCCTATCAGAAGGTGGTGGCTGGTGTGGCCAATGCCCTGGCTCACAAATACCACT
GAGATCTTTTTCCCTCTGCCAAAAATTATGGGGACATCATGAAGCCCCTTGAGCATCTGACTTCTGGCTA
ATAAAGGAAATTTATTTTCATTGCAATAGTGTGTTGGAATTTTTTGTGTCTCTCACTCGGAAGGACATAT
GGGAGGGCAAATCATTTAAAACATCAGAATGAGTATTTGGTTTAGAGTTTGGCAACATATGCCCATATGC
TGGCTGCCATGAACAAAGGTTGGCTATAAAGAGGTCATCAGTATATGAAACAGCCCCCTGCTGTCCATTC
CTTATTCCATAGAAAAGCCTTGACTTGAGGTTAGATTTTTTTTATATTTTGTTTTGTGTTATTTTTTTCT
TTAACATCCCTAAAATTTTCCTTACATGTTTTACTAGCCAGATTTTTCCTCCTCTCCTGACTACTCCCAG
TCATAGCTGTCCCTCTTCTCTTATGGAGATCCCTCGACCTGCAGCCCAAGCTTGGCGTAATCATGGTCAT
AGCTGTTTCCTGTGTGAAATTGTTATCCGCTCACAATTCCACACAACATACGAGCCGGAAGCATAAAGTG
TAAAGCCTGGGGTGCCTAATGAGTGAGCTAACTCACATTAATTGCGTTGCGCTCACTGCCCGCTTTCCAG
TCGGGAAACCTGTCGTGCCAGCGGATCGACAGTACTAAGCTTGGTCTAATACCCAATCTCTCGTCTTATC
CAGATGTTTTATACGCCTCTGGCCCGTGTCTCAAAATCTCTGATGTTACATTGCACAAGATAAAATAATA
TCATCATGAACAATAAAACTGTCTGCTTACATAAACAGTAATACAAGGGGTGTTATGAGCCATATTCAAC
GGGAAACGTCGAGGCCGCGATTAAATTCCAACATGGATGCTGATTTATATGGGTATAAATGGGCTCGCGA
TAATGTCGGGCAATCAGGTGCGACAATCTATCGCTTGTATGGGAAGCCCGATGCGCCAGAGTTGTTTCTG
AAACATGGCAAAGGTAGCGTTGCCAATGATGTTACAGATGAGATGGTCAGACTAAACTGGCTGACGGAAT
TTATGCCTCTTCCGACCATCAAGCATTTTATCCGTACTCCTGATGATGCATGGTTACTCACCACTGCGAT
CCCCGGAAAAACAGCATTCCAGGTATTAGAAGAATATCCTGATTCAGGTGAAAATATTGTTGATGCGCTG
GCAGTGTTCCTGCGCCGGTTGCATTCGATTCCTGTTTGTAATTGTCCTTTTAACAGCGATCGCGTATTTC
GTCTCGCTCAGGCGCAATCACGAATGAATAACGGTTTGGTTGATGCGAGTGATTTTGATGACGAGCGTAA
TGGCTGGCCTGTTGAACAAGTCTGGAAAGAAATGCATAAACTTTTGCCATTCTCACCGGATTCAGTCGTC
ACTCATGGTGATTTCTCACTTGATAACCTTATTTTTGACGAGGGGAAATTAATAGGTTGTATTGATGTTG
GACGAGTCGGAATCGCAGACCGATACCAGGATCTTGCCATCCTATGGAACTGCCTCGGTGAGTTTTCTCC
TTCATTACAGAAACGGCTTTTTCAAAAATATGGTATTGATAATCCTGATATGAATAAATTGCAGTTTCAT
TTGATGCTCGATGAGTTTTTCTAATCAGAATTGGTTAATTGGTTGTAACACTGGCAGAGCATTACGCTGA
CTTGACGGGACGGCGCAAGCTCATGACCAAAATCCCTTAACGTGAGTTACGCGTCGTTCCACTGAGCGTC
AGAGGTATCACTAGTATTACAGAGGTAAGTTATAACAGTCGCCTAACCC
