>Addgene plasmid #103550 | LSB-hsa-miR-483-3p | depositor partial sequence | sequence record 196149 | hsa-miR-483-3p target
AAGACGGGAGGAGAGGAGTGA
