>Addgene plasmid #103550 | LSB-hsa-miR-483-3p | addgene partial sequence | sequence record 368580 | mKate2-F 5'-ACCCGCTAAGAACCTCAAGA-3'
TGGAAGAATCAAGGAGGCCGACAAAGAGACATACGTCGAGCAGCACGAGGTGGCTGTGGCCAGATACTGC
GACCTCCCTAGCAAACTGGGGCACAAACTTAATTGAGAATTCTACCACCCAGCTTTCTTGTACAAAGTGG
TACGTCTCAAGACCAGAGGTCTCTGCTTGTGTTCCCAAGACGGGAGGAGAGGAGTGAAAGACGGGAGGAG
AGGAGTGAAAGACGGGAGGAGAGGAGTGAAAGACGGGAGGAGAGGAGTGACAACCAGAAGAGACCTGTGC
TTCACTCCTCAGGTGCAGGCTGCCTATCAGAAGGTGGTGGCTGGTGTGGCCAATGCCCTGGCTCACAAAT
ACCACTGAGATCTTTTTCCCTCTGCCAAAAATTATGGGGACATCATGAAGCCCCTTGAGCATCTGACTTC
TGGCTAATAAAGGAAATTTATTTTCATTGCAATAGTGTGTTGGAATTTTTTGTGTCTCTCACTCGGAAGG
ACATATGGGAGGGCAAATCATTTAAAACATCAGAATGAGTATTTGGTTTAGAGTTTGGCAACATATGCCC
ATATGCTGGCTGCCATGAACAAAGGTTGGCTATAAAGAGGTCATCAGTATATGAAACAGCCCCCTGCTGT
CCATTCCTTATTCCATA
